Addgene plasmid #194925: pGL3-U6-sgRNA-PGK- mRFP-T2A-PuroR
Purpose: (Empty Backbone) mRFP and T2A linker are inserted in between the hPGK promoter and the puromycin resistance gene (PuroR) on pGL3-U6-sgRNA-PGK-puromycin to allow simultaneous monitoring and enrichment of transfected ho
Depositing lab: Hao Xu. Depositing organization: University of Southern Mississippi. Publication: Generating a New sgRNA Vector, pGL3-U6-sgRNA-PGK-mRFP-T2A-PuroR, to Improve Base Editing. Ayo TE, Xu H. J Genome Ed Regul. 2022;2:246146. doi: 10.32371/jger/246146. Epub 2022 Dec 17. PubMed 38076397.
Backbone
  Vector backbone: pGL3-U6-sgRNA-PGK-puromycin
  Backbone manufacturer: Xingxu Huang
  Backbone size (bp): 4952
  Modifications to backbone: The cDNAs of mRFP and a T2A linker were inserted in between the hPGK promoter and the puromycin resistance gene (PuroR)
  Vector type: CRISPR
  Promoter: hPGK
  Selectable markers: Puromycin
Growth in bacteria
  Bacterial resistance: Ampicillin, 100 μg/mL
  Growth temperature: 37°C
  Growth strain: DH5alpha
  Copy number: High Copy
Gene/Insert
  Cloning method: Ligation Independent Cloning
  Sequencing primers: 5′ 5'-CCACCGGAGCTTACCATGGCCAGCTCCGAGGATG-3'
Terms and licenses: Academic/Nonprofit Terms; Industry Terms: Not Available to Industry
How to cite: pGL3-U6-sgRNA-PGK- mRFP-T2A-PuroR was a gift from Hao Xu (Addgene plasmid # 194925 ; http://n2t.net/addgene:194925 ; RRID:Addgene_194925)
