[The description below was written by a language model from this plasmid's Addgene catalogue record and pLannotate feature annotations shown in this document.]
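Description:
pGL3-U6-sgRNA-PGK-mRFP-T2A-PuroR is an empty CRISPR guide RNA expression backbone for transient transfection of mammalian cells, derived from pGL3-U6-sgRNA-PGK-puromycin. It is propagated in E. coli as a high-copy plasmid through a ColE1/pUC-type origin with ampicillin selection (AmpR under its bla promoter), and it also carries an f1 phage origin. The sequenced record is 5,684 nt long.

The plasmid contains two mammalian expression units arranged in the same orientation. A human U6 RNA polymerase III promoter sits upstream of the Streptococcus pyogenes Cas9 gRNA scaffold. No spacer is annotated between them, consistent with the empty-backbone status, so a user-supplied guide sequence would be cloned there. Downstream, the human PGK promoter drives a single open reading frame encoding mRFP1, a T2A self-cleaving peptide linker (stated in the catalogue but not separately annotated) and puromycin N-acetyltransferase, with an SV40 polyadenylation signal nearby. Ribosomal skipping at T2A yields red fluorescent protein and the resistance enzyme as separate proteins from one transcript. Transfected cells can therefore be monitored by fluorescence and enriched with puromycin at the same time.

A synthetic poly(A) signal and transcriptional pause site upstream of U6 are typical pGL3 elements that limit read-through. The cPPT/CTS and the short Rev, nef, TcR, lacZα and large T antigen fragments appear to be remnants carried over from earlier cloning. No LTRs or packaging signal are annotated, so the record does not support use as a lentiviral vector. No Cas9 or base editor is encoded, so the nuclease or editor must be supplied separately. The associated publication describes the vector as a tool for improving base editing.
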