Features (pLannotate 1.2.2; 18 found; start..end, strand, type, name):
    103..224     -  polyA_signal   SV40 poly(A) signal: SV40 polyadenylation signal
    247..315     -  CDS            large T antigen (fragment): large T antigen from SV40 (simian virus 40)
    331..463     +  CDS            TcR (fragment): tetracycline efflux protein; tet; confers resistance to tetracycline
    643..1231    -  rep_origin     ori: high-copy-number ColE1/pMB1/pBR322/pUC origin of replication
   1402..2262    -  CDS            AmpR: β-lactamase; bla; confers resistance to ampicillin, carbenicillin, and related antibiotics
   2263..2367    -  promoter       AmpR promoter: bla
   2394..2822    +  rep_origin     f1 ori (sequence partly withheld): f1 bacteriophage origin of replication; arrow indicates direction of (+) strand synthesis
   2854..2921    -  CDS            lacZα (fragment): LacZα fragment of β-galactosidase; lacZ fragment
   2980..3028    +  polyA_signal   poly(A) signal: synthetic polyadenylation signal
   3042..3133    +  misc_feature   pause site: RNA polymerase II transcriptional pause signal from the human α2 globin gene
   3146..3162    +  CDS            Rev (fragment): human immunodeficiency virus 1 (HIV-1) Rev protein; rev; enhances nuclear export of unspliced and incompletely spliced viral mRNAs
   3212..3452    +  promoter       U6 promoter: RNA polymerase III promoter for human U6 snRNA
   3484..3559    +  misc_RNA       gRNA scaffold: guide RNA scaffold for the Streptococcus pyogenes CRISPR/Cas9 system
   3611..3728    +  misc_feature   cPPT/CTS: central polypurine tract and central termination sequence of HIV-1
   3777..4287    +  promoter       hPGK promoter: human phosphoglycerate kinase 1 promoter
   4309..4983    +  CDS            mRFP1: mRFP1 is a basic (constitutively fluorescent) red fluorescent protein published in 2002, derived from Discosoma sp.. It is reported to be a somewhat slowly-maturing monomer with low acid sensitivity.
   5041..5640    +  CDS            PuroR (fragment): puromycin N-acetyltransferase; pac from Streptomyces; confers resistance to puromycin
   5683..67      +  CDS            nef (fragment) (across the origin): NEF_HV1Z2 - Experimental evidence at protein level: Swiss-Prot protein existence level 1. Extracellular Nef protein targets CD4(+) T-lymphocytes for apoptosis by interacting with CXCR4 surface receptors. From Human immunodeficiency virus type 1 group M subtype D (isolate Z2/CDC-Z34) (HIV-1).
>Addgene plasmid #194925 | pGL3-U6-sgRNA-PGK- mRFP-T2A-PuroR | addgene full sequence | sequence record 393400 | Addgene NGS Result
ACCCCATGCATCGGTACCTTTAAGACCAATGACTTACAAGGCAGCTGTAGATCTTAGCCACTTTCTAGAG
TCGGGGCGGCCGGCCGCTTCGAGCAGACATGATAAGATACATTGATGAGTTTGGACAAACCACAACTAGA
ATGCAGTGAAAAAAATGCTTTATTTGTGAAATTTGTGATGCTATTGCTTTATTTGTAACCATTATAAGCT
GCAATAAACAAGTTAACAACAACAATTGCATTCATTTTATGTTTCAGGTTCAGGGGGAGGTGTGGGAGGT
TTTTTAAAGCAAGTAAAACCTCTACAAATGTGGTAAAATCGATAAGGATCCGTCGACCGATGCCCTTGAG
AGCCTTCAACCCAGTCAGCTCCTTCCGGTGGGCGCGGGGCATGACTATCGTCGCCGCACTTATGACTGTC
TTCTTTATCATGCAACTCGTAGGACAGGTGCCGGCAGCGCTCTTCCGCTTCCTCGCTCACTGACTCGCTG
CGCTCGGTCGTTCGGCTGCGGCGAGCGGTATCAGCTCACTCAAAGGCGGTAATACGGTTATCCACAGAAT
CAGGGGATAACGCAGGAAAGAACATGTGAGCAAAAGGCCAGCAAAAGGCCAGGAACCGTAAAAAGGCCGC
GTTGCTGGCGTTTTTCCATAGGCTCCGCCCCCCTGACGAGCATCACAAAAATCGACGCTCAAGTCAGAGG
TGGCGAAACCCGACAGGACTATAAAGATACCAGGCGTTTCCCCCTGGAAGCTCCCTCGTGCGCTCTCCTG
TTCCGACCCTGCCGCTTACCGGATACCTGTCCGCCTTTCTCCCTTCGGGAAGCGTGGCGCTTTCTCATAG
CTCACGCTGTAGGTATCTCAGTTCGGTGTAGGTCGTTCGCTCCAAGCTGGGCTGTGTGCACGAACCCCCC
GTTCAGCCCGACCGCTGCGCCTTATCCGGTAACTATCGTCTTGAGTCCAACCCGGTAAGACACGACTTAT
CGCCACTGGCAGCAGCCACTGGTAACAGGATTAGCAGAGCGAGGTATGTAGGCGGTGCTACAGAGTTCTT
GAAGTGGTGGCCTAACTACGGCTACACTAGAAGAACAGTATTTGGTATCTGCGCTCTGCTGAAGCCAGTT
ACCTTCGGAAAAAGAGTTGGTAGCTCTTGATCCGGCAAACAAACCACCGCTGGTAGCGGTGGTTTTTTTG
TTTGCAAGCAGCAGATTACGCGCAGAAAAAAAGGATCTCAAGAAGATCCTTTGATCTTTTCTACGGGGTC
TGACGCTCAGTGGAACGAAAACTCACGTTAAGGGATTTTGGTCATGAGATTATCAAAAAGGATCTTCACC
TAGATCCTTTTAAATTAAAAATGAAGTTTTAAATCAATCTAAAGTATATATGAGTAAACTTGGTCTGACA
GTTACCAATGCTTAATCAGTGAGGCACCTATCTCAGCGATCTGTCTATTTCGTTCATCCATAGTTGCCTG
ACTCCCCGTCGTGTAGATAACTACGATACGGGAGGGCTTACCATCTGGCCCCAGTGCTGCAATGATACCG
CGGGACCCACGCTCACCGGCTCCAGATTTATCAGCAATAAACCAGCCAGCCGGAAGGGCCGAGCGCAGAA
GTGGTCCTGCAACTTTATCCGCCTCCATCCAGTCTATTAATTGTTGCCGGGAAGCTAGAGTAAGTAGTTC
GCCAGTTAATAGTTTGCGCAACGTTGTTGCCATTGCTACAGGCATCGTGGTGTCACGCTCGTCGTTTGGT
ATGGCTTCATTCAGCTCCGGTTCCCAACGATCAAGGCGAGTTACATGATCCCCCATGTTGTGCAAAAAAG
CGGTTAGCTCCTTCGGTCCTCCGATCGTTGTCAGAAGTAAGTTGGCCGCAGTGTTATCACTCATGGTTAT
GGCAGCACTGCATAATTCTCTTACTGTCATGCCATCCGTAAGATGCTTTTCTGTGACTGGTGAGTACTCA
ACCAAGTCATTCTGAGAATAGTGTATGCGGCGACCGAGTTGCTCTTGCCCGGCGTCAATACGGGATAATA
CCGCGCCACATAGCAGAACTTTAAAAGTGCTCATCATTGGAAAACGTTCTTCGGGGCGAAAACTCTCAAG
GATCTTACCGCTGTTGAGATCCAGTTCGATGTAACCCACTCGTGCACCCAACTGATCTTCAGCATCTTTT
ACTTTCACCAGCGTTTCTGGGTGAGCAAAAACAGGAAGGCAAAATGCCGCAAAAAAGGGAATAAGGGCGA
CACGGAAATGTTGAATACTCATACTCTTCCTTTTTCAATATTATTGAAGCATTTATCAGGGTTATTGTCT
CATGAGCGGATACATATTTGAATGTATTTAGAAAAATAAACAAATAGGGGTTCCGCGCACATTTCCCCGA
AAAGTGCCACCTG
[124 nt withheld, positions 2394-2517]
C
[91 nt withheld, positions 2519-2609]
A
[49 nt withheld, positions 2611-2659]
CCTTTGACGTTGGAGTCCACGTTCTTT
[37 nt withheld, positions 2687-2723]
ACCCTATCTCGGTCTATTCTTTTGATTTATAAGGGATTTTGCCGATTTCGGCCTATTGGTTAAAAAATGA
GCTGATTTAACAAAAATTTAACGCGAATTTTAACAAAATATTAACGCTTACAATTTGCCATTCGCCATTC
AGGCTGCGCAACTGTTGGGAAGGGCGATCGGTGCGGGCCTCTTCGCTATTACGCCAGCCCAAGCTACCAT
GATAAGTAAGTAATATTAAGGTACGGGAGGTACTTGGAGCGGCCGCAATAAAATATCTTTATTTTCATTA
CATCTGTGTGTTGGTTTTTTGTGTGAATCGATAGTACTAACATACGCTCTCCATCAAAACAAAACGAAAC
AAAACAAACTAGCAAAATAGGCTGTCCCCAGTGCAAGTGCAGGTGCCAGAACATTTCTCTATCGATAGGT
ACCGATTAGTGAACGGATCTCGACGGTATCGATCACGAGACTAGCCTCGAGCGGCCGCCCCCTTCACCGA
GGGCCTATTTCCCATGATTCCTTCATATTTGCATATACGATACAAGGCTGTTAGAGAGATAATTGGAATT
AATTTGACTGTAAACACAAAGATATTAGTACAAAATACGTGACGTAGAAAGTAATAATTTCTTGGGTAGT
TTGCAGTTTTAAAATTATGTTTTAAAATGGACTATCATATGCTTACCGTAACTTGAAAGTATTTCGATTT
CTTGGCTTTATATATCTTGTGGAAAGGACGAAACACCGGTGAGACCGAGAGAGGGTCTCAGTTTTAGAGC
TAGAAATAGCAAGTTAAAATAAGGCTAGTCCGTTATCAACTTGAAAAAGTGGCACCGAGTCGGTGCTTTT
TTTAAAGAATTCTCGACCTCGAGACAAATGGCAGTATTCATCCACAATTTTAAAAGAAAAGGGGGGATTG
GGGGGTACAGTGCAGGGGAAAGAATAGTAGACATAATAGCAACAGACATACAAACTAAAGAATTACAAAA
ACAAATTACAAAAATTCAAAATTTTCGGGTTTATTACAGGGACAGCAGAGATCCACTTTGGCCGCGGCTC
GAGGGGGTTGGGGTTGCGCCTTTTCCAAGGCAGCCCTGGGTTTGCGCAGGGACGCGGCTGCTCTGGGCGT
GGTTCCGGGAAACGCAGCGGCGCCGACCCTGGGACTCGCACATTCTTCACGTCCGTTCGCAGCGTCACCC
GGATCTTCGCCGCTACCCTTGTGGGCCCCCCGGCGACGCTTCCTGCTCCGCCCCTAAGTCGGGAAGGTTC
CTTGCGGTTCGCGGCGTGCCGGACGTGACAAACGGAAGCCGCACGTCTCACTAGTACCCTCGCAGACGGA
CAGCGCCAGGGAGCAATGGCAGCGCGCCGACCGCGATGGGCTGTGGCCAATAGCGGCTGCTCAGCAGGGC
GCGCCGAGAGCAGCGGCCGGGAAGGGGCGGTGCGGGAGGCGGGGTGTGGGGCGGTAGTGTGGGCCCTGTT
CCTGCCCGCGCGGTGTTCCGCATTCTGCAAGCCTCCGGAGCGCACGTCGGCAGTCGGCTCCCTCGTTGAC
CGAATCACCGACCTCTCTCCCCAGGGGGATCCACCGGAGCTTACCATGGCCAGCTCCGAGGATGTCATCA
AAGAGTTTATGAGATTTAAGGTCAAGATGGAGGGAAGCGTCAACGGACACGAGTTCGAGATTGAGGGAGA
AGGAGAAGGCCGGCCTTACGAGGGCACACAAACCGCTAAGCTCAAGGTCACAAAAGGAGGACCCCTCCCC
TTCTCCTGGGATATTCTGAGCCCTCAGTTCCAGTACGGAAGCAAAGCCTATGTTAAACACCCTGCCGACA
TCCCTGACTATCTGAAGCTCTCCTTCCCTGAAGGCTTCAAGTGGGAGAGATTCATGAACTTCGAGGACGG
AGGCGTGGTGACAGTCACACAAGATAGCACCCTCCAGGACGGAGAGTTTATTTATAAGGTGAAACTCAGA
GGAACCAACTTCCCCTCCGATGGCCCTGTCATGCAAAAAAAAACAATGGGATGGGAAGCCTCCACCGAGA
GAATGTATCCTGAGGATGGCGCTCTGAAAGGCGAAATTAAAATGAGACTGAAACTCAAAGACGGAGGACA
CTACGATGCCGAGGTCAAAACAACCTACAAGGCCAAGAAACAAGTGCAGCTGCCTGGCGCCTACATGACT
GATATTAAACTCGACATTATCAGCCATAATGGGGACTACACCATCGTGGAACAATATGAGAGAGCTGAGG
GCAGACATAGCACAGGCGCTGGAGAGGGCAGAGGAAGTCTTCTAACATGCGGTGACGTGGAGGAGAATCC
CGGCCCTATGACCGAGTACAAGCCCACGGTGCGCCTCGCCACCCGCGACGACGTCCCCAGGGCCGTACGC
ACCCTCGCCGCCGCGTTCGCCGACTACCCCGCCACGCGCCACACCGTCGATCCGGACCGCCACATCGAGC
GGGTCACCGAGCTGCAAGAACTCTTCCTCACGCGCGTCGGGCTCGACATCGGCAAGGTGTGGGTCGCGGA
CGACGGCGCCGCGGTGGCGGTCTGGACCACGCCGGAGAGCGTCGAAGCGGGGGCGGTGTTCGCCGAGATC
GGCCCGCGCATGGCCGAGTTGAGCGGTTCCCGGCTGGCCGCGCAGCAACAGATGGAAGGCCTCCTGGCGC
CGCACCGGCCCAAGGAGCCCGCGTGGTTCCTGGCCACCGTCGGCGTCTCGCCCGACCACCAGGGCAAGGG
TCTGGGCAGCGCCGTCGTGCTCCCCGGAGTGGAGGCGGCCGAGCGCGCCGGGGTGCCCGCCTTCCTGGAA
ACCTCCGCGCCCCGCAACCTCCCCTTCTACGAGCGGCTCGGCTTCACCGTCACCGCCGACGTCGAGGTGC
CCGAAGGACCGCGCACCTGGTGCATGACCCGCAAGCCCGGTGCCTGACGCCCGCCCCACGACCCGCAGCG
CCCGACCGAAAGGAGCGCACG
